LOCUS       Exported 7813 bp ds-DNA circular SYN 12-MAY-2021
DEFINITION  Lentiviral vector, expresses EGFP under Nanog promoter.
ACCESSION   .
VERSION     .
KEYWORDS    PL-SIN-Nanog-EGFP
SOURCE      synthetic DNA construct
  ORGANISM  synthetic DNA construct
REFERENCE   1 (bases 1 to 7813)
  AUTHORS   Hotta A, Cheung AY, Farra N, Vijayaragavan K, Seguin CA, Draper JS,
            Pasceri P, Maksakova IA, Mager DL, Rossant J, Bhatia M, Ellis J
  TITLE     Isolation of human iPS cells using EOS lentiviral vectors to select
            for pluripotency.
  JOURNAL   Nat Methods. 2009 May . 6(5):370-6.
  PUBMED    19404254
REFERENCE   2 (bases 1 to 7813)
  AUTHORS   .
  TITLE     Direct Submission
  JOURNAL   Exported May 12, 2021 from SnapGene Server 1.1.58
            http://www.snapgene.com
FEATURES             Location/Qualifiers
     source          1..7813
                     /organism="synthetic DNA construct"
                     /mol_type="other DNA"
     primer_bind     complement(29..51)
                     /label=pGEX 3'
                     /note="pGEX vectors, reverse primer"
     primer_bind     151..170
                     /label=pRS-marker
                     /note="pRS vectors, use to sequence yeast selectable
                     marker"
     primer_bind     364..386
                     /label=M13/pUC Forward
                     /note="In lacZ gene"
     primer_bind     378..395
                     /label=M13 Forward
                     /note="In lacZ gene. Also called M13-F20 or M13 (-21)
                     Forward"
     primer_bind     379..395
                     /label=M13 fwd
                     /note="common sequencing primer, one of multiple similar
                     variants"
     LTR             785..1042
                     /label=5' LTR (truncated)
                     /note="truncated 5' long terminal repeat (LTR) from HIV-1"
     misc_feature    1693..1810
                     /label=cPPT/CTS
                     /note="central polypurine tract and central termination
                     sequence of HIV-1"
     CDS             4254..4973
                     /codon_start=1
                     /product="the original enhanced GFP (Yang et al., 1996)"
                     /label=EGFP
                     /note="mammalian codon-optimized"
                     /translation="MVSKGEELFTGVVPILVELDGDVNGHKFSVSGEGEGDATYGKLTL
                     KFICTTGKLPVPWPTLVTTLTYGVQCFSRYPDHMKQHDFFKSAMPEGYVQERTIFFKDD
                     GNYKTRAEVKFEGDTLVNRIELKGIDFKEDGNILGHKLEYNYNSHNVYIMADKQKNGIK
                     VNFKIRHNIEDGSVQLADHYQQNTPIGDGPVLLPDNHYLSTQSALSKDPNEKRDHMVLL
                     EFVTAAGITLGMDELYK"
     CDS             4254..4970
                     /codon_start=1
                     /product="enhanced GFP"
                     /label=EGFP
                     /translation="MVSKGEELFTGVVPILVELDGDVNGHKFSVSGEGEGDATYGKLTL
                     KFICTTGKLPVPWPTLVTTLTYGVQCFSRYPDHMKQHDFFKSAMPEGYVQERTIFFKDD
                     GNYKTRAEVKFEGDTLVNRIELKGIDFKEDGNILGHKLEYNYNSHNVYIMADKQKNGIK
                     VNFKIRHNIEDGSVQLADHYQQNTPIGDGPVLLPDNHYLSTQSALSKDPNEKRDHMVLL
                     EFVTAAGITLGMDELYK"
     primer_bind     complement(4299..4320)
                     /label=EGFP-N
                     /note="EGFP, reverse primer"
     primer_bind     complement(4560..4579)
                     /label=EXFP-R
                     /note="For distinguishing EGFP variants, reverse primer"
     primer_bind     4907..4928
                     /label=EGFP-C
                     /note="EGFP, forward primer"
     LTR             5100..5333
                     /label=3' LTR (Delta-U3)
                     /note="self-inactivating 3' long terminal repeat (LTR) from
                     HIV-1"
     primer_bind     complement(5370..5392)
                     /label=M13/pUC Reverse
                     /note="In lacZ gene"
     protein_bind    5381..5397
                     /label=lac operator
                     /bound_moiety="lac repressor encoded by lacI"
                     /note="The lac repressor binds to the lac operator to
                     inhibit transcription in E. coli. This inhibition can be
                     relieved by adding lactose or
                     isopropyl-beta-D-thiogalactopyranoside (IPTG)."
     promoter        complement(5405..5435)
                     /label=lac promoter
                     /note="promoter for the E. coli lac operon"
     protein_bind    5450..5471
                     /label=CAP binding site
                     /bound_moiety="E. coli catabolite activator protein"
                     /note="CAP binding activates transcription in the presence
                     of cAMP."
     primer_bind     complement(5588..5605)
                     /label=L4440
                     /note="L4440 vector, forward primer"
     rep_origin      complement(5759..6347)
                     /direction=LEFT
                     /label=ori
                     /note="high-copy-number ColE1/pMB1/pBR322/pUC origin of
                     replication"
     primer_bind     complement(5839..5858)
                     /label=pBR322ori-F
                     /note="pBR322 origin, forward primer"
     primer_bind     7140..7159
                     /label=Amp-R
                     /note="Ampicillin resistance gene, reverse primer"
     promoter        complement(7378..7482)
                     /gene="bla"
                     /label=AmpR promoter
     promoter        complement(7519..7715)
                     /label=SV40 promoter
                     /note="SV40 early promoter"
     rep_origin      7533..7668
                     /label=SV40 ori
                     /note="SV40 origin of replication"
     primer_bind     complement(7587..7606)
                     /label=SV40pro-F
                     /note="SV40 promoter/origin, forward primer"
     primer_bind     7786..7804
                     /label=pBRforEco
                     /note="pBR322 vectors, upsteam of EcoRI site, forward
                     primer"
ORIGIN
        1 tcgcgcgttt cggtgatgac ggtgaaaacc tctgacacat gcagctcccg gagacggtca
       61 cagcttgtct gtaagcggat gccgggagca gacaagcccg tcagggcgcg tcagcgggtg
      121 ttggcgggtg tcggggctgg cttaactatg cggcatcaga gcagattgta ctgagagtgc
      181 accatatgcg gtgtgaaata ccgcacagat gcgtaaggag aaaataccgc atcaggcgcc
      241 attcgccatt caggctgcgc aactgttggg aagggcgatc ggtgcgggcc tcttcgctat
      301 tacgccagct ggcgaaaggg ggatgtgctg caaggcgatt aagttgggta acgccagggt
      361 tttcccagtc acgacgttgt aaaacgacgg ccagtgaatt gcggccgctg gaagggctaa
      421 tttggtccca aaaaagacaa gagatccttg atctgtggat ctaccacaca caaggctact
      481 tccctgattg gcagaactac acaccagggc cagggatcag atatccactg acctttggat
      541 ggtgcttcaa gttagtacca gttgaaccag agcaagtaga agaggccaaa taaggagaga
      601 agaacagctt gttacaccct atgagccagc atgggatgga ggacccggag ggagaagtat
      661 tagtgtggaa gtttgacagc ctcctagcat ttcgtcacat ggcccgagag ctgcatccgg
      721 agtactacaa agactgctga catcgagctt tctacaaggg actttccgct ggggactttc
      781 cagggaggtg tggcctgggc gggactgggg agtggcgagc cctcagatgc tacatataag
      841 cagctgcttt ttgcctgtac tgggtctctc tggttagacc agatctgagc ctgggagctc
      901 tctggctaac tagggaaccc actgcttaag cctcaataaa gcttgccttg agtgctcaaa
      961 gtagtgtgtg cccgtctgtt gtgtgactct ggtaactaga gatccctcag acccttttag
     1021 tcagtgtgga aaatctctag cagtggcgcc cgaacaggga cttgaaagcg aaagtaaagc
     1081 cagaggagat ctctcgacgc aggactcggc ttgctgaagc gcgcacggca agaggcgagg
     1141 ggcggcgact ggtgagtacg ccaaaaattt tgactagcgg aggctagaag gagagagatg
     1201 ggtgcgagag cgtcggtatt aagcggggga gaattagata aatgggaaaa aattcggtta
     1261 aggccagggg gaaagaaaca atataaacta aaacatatag tatgggcaag cagggagcta
     1321 gaacgattcg cagttaatcc tggcctttta gagacatcag aaggctgtag acaaatactg
     1381 ggacagctac aaccatccct tcagacagga tcagaagaac ttagatcatt atataataca
     1441 atagcagtcc tctattgtgt gcatcaaagg atagatgtaa aagacaccaa ggaagcctta
     1501 gataagatag aggaagagca aaacaaaagt aagaaaaagg cacagcaagc agcagctgac
     1561 acaggaaaca acagccaggt cagccaaaat taccctatag tgcagaacct ccaggggcaa
     1621 atggtacatc aggccatatc acctagaact ttaaattaag acagcagtac aaatggcagt
     1681 attcatccac aattttaaaa gaaaaggggg gattgggggg tacagtgcag gggaaagaat
     1741 agtagacata atagcaacag acatacaaac taaagaatta caaaaacaaa ttacaaaaat
     1801 tcaaaatttt cgggtttatt acagggacag cagagatcca gtttggaaag gaccagcaaa
     1861 gctcctctgg aaaggtgaag gggcagtagt aatacaagat aatagtgaca taaaagtagt
     1921 gccaagaaga aaagcaaaga tcatcaggga ttatggaaaa cagatggcag gtgatgattg
     1981 tgtggcaagt agacaggatg aggattaaca catggaaaag attagtaaaa caccatagct
     2041 ctagagcgat ccgatcttca gacctggagg aggcgatatg agggacaatt ggagaagtga
     2101 attatataaa tataaagtag taaaaattga accattagga gtagcaccca ccaaggcaaa
     2161 gagaagagtg gtgcagagag aaaaaagagc agtgggaata ggagctttgt tccttgggtt
     2221 cttgggagca gcaggaagca ctatgggctg cacgtcaatg acgctgacgg tacaggccag
     2281 acaattattg tctgatatag tgcagcagca gaacaatttg ctgagggcta ttgaggcgca
     2341 acagcatctg ttgcaactca cagtctgggg catcaaacag ctccaggcaa gaatcctggc
     2401 tgtggaaaga tacctaaagg atcaacagct cctggggatt tggggttgct ctggaaaact
     2461 catttgcacc actgctgtgc cttggaatgc tagttggagt aataaatctc tggaacagat
     2521 ttggaataac atgacctgga tggagtggga cagagaaatt aacaattaca caagcttggt
     2581 aggtttaaga atagtttttg ctgtactttc tatagtgaat agagttaggc agggatattc
     2641 accattatcg tttcagaccc acctcccaat cccgagggga cccgacaggc ccgaaggaat
     2701 agaagaagaa ggtggagaga gagacagaga cagatccatt cgattagtga acggatccca
     2761 aaagtcagct tgtgtgggag caaagccagc tgctctgggt gcagacccag gagcagagtg
     2821 cagaggagaa tgagtcaaag agttttgtct tcaaaaatta cataatcggg atttgctaag
     2881 agtttacttt tcggtatgga agactggaaa agagaaagaa atcttaggtt tcttgaatgt
     2941 tgggtttggg aataggaagg aaaatcgaaa actgtagact ttgtccataa atgttagtgc
     3001 tggaacccca ctctaaaaac tttgttcctt tggaaaacac ctcccttccc ccagaaacac
     3061 acacacccac acgagatggg cacggagtag tcttgaaaga catgacaaat caccagacct
     3121 gggaagaagc taaagagcca gagggaaaaa gccagaagtc gactacctgg gaggagggat
     3181 agacaagaaa ccaaactaaa ggaaactaag gtaggtgctg aaaacaagta ccattttcaa
     3241 cattaactga tgccttggct tcatgctata atgccatgtt gtgtttcact ataacctcag
     3301 agtgaatgaa agaggaaaat ggagctagtt gaaatttctg cctaaactag ccagattttg
     3361 agacactaag ttatctcaaa tcaagaaatc accctaatga gaatttcaat aacctcagga
     3421 atttaaggtg catgcatccc ccaccccccc cttttttttt tgagacgtag tcccgctctg
     3481 ttgcccaggc tggagtacag tggcgcgata tcggctcacc acaacctctg cctcccaggt
     3541 tcaagggatt ctcccgcctc agcttccaga gtagctggga ctacagacac ccaccaccat
     3601 gcgtggctaa tttttgtatt tttagtagag agggggtttc gccatgttgg ccaggctggt
     3661 ttcaaactcc tgacttcagg tgatccgcct gccacggcct cccaatttac tgggattaca
     3721 ggggtgggcc accgcgcccg gcctttttct taatttttaa aaatattaaa gttttatccc
     3781 attcctgttg aaccatattc ctgatttaaa agttggaaac gtggtgaacc tagaagtatt
     3841 tgttgctggg tttgtcttca ggttctgttg ctcggttttc tagttcccca cctagtctgg
     3901 gttactctgc agctactttt gcattacaat ggccttggtg agactggtag acgggattaa
     3961 ctgagaattc acaagggtgg gtcagtaggg ggtgtgcccg ccaggagggg tgggtctaag
     4021 gtgatagagc cttcattata aatctagaga ctccaggatt ttaacgttct gctggactga
     4081 gctggttgcc tcatgttatt atgcaggcaa ctcactttat cccaatttct tgatactttt
     4141 ccttctggag gtcctatttc tctaacatct tccagaaaag tcttaaagct gccttaacct
     4201 tttttccagt ccacctctta aattttttcc tcctcttcct ctatactaac accatggtga
     4261 gcaagggcga ggagctgttc accggggtgg tgcccatcct ggtcgagctg gacggcgacg
     4321 taaacggcca caagttcagc gtgtccggcg agggcgaggg cgatgccacc tacggcaagc
     4381 tgaccctgaa gttcatctgc accaccggca agctgcccgt gccctggccc accctcgtga
     4441 ccaccctgac ctacggcgtg cagtgcttca gccgctaccc cgaccacatg aagcagcacg
     4501 acttcttcaa gtccgccatg cccgaaggct acgtccagga gcgcaccatc ttcttcaagg
     4561 acgacggcaa ctacaagacc cgcgccgagg tgaagttcga gggcgacacc ctggtgaacc
     4621 gcatcgagct gaagggcatc gacttcaagg aggacggcaa catcctgggg cacaagctgg
     4681 agtacaacta caacagccac aacgtctata tcatggccga caagcagaag aacggcatca
     4741 aggtgaactt caagatccgc cacaacatcg aggacggcag cgtgcagctc gccgaccact
     4801 accagcagaa cacccccatc ggcgacggcc ccgtgctgct gcccgacaac cactacctga
     4861 gcacccagtc cgccctgagc aaagacccca acgagaagcg cgatcacatg gtcctgctgg
     4921 agttcgtgac cgccgccggg atcactctcg gcatggacga gctgtacaag taaagcggcc
     4981 aacctcgacg ttattccctt cgcgaaggcc tatcgatttc gaacccgggg tacctttaag
     5041 accaatgact tacaaggcag ctgtagatct tagccacttt ttaaaagaaa aggggggact
     5101 ggaagggcta attcactccc aaagaagaca agatctgctt tttgcctgta ctgggtctct
     5161 ctggttagac cagatctgag cctgggagct ctctggctaa ctagggaacc cactgcttaa
     5221 gcctcaataa agcttgcctt gagtgcttca agtagtgtgt gcccgtctgt tgtgtgactc
     5281 tggtaactag agatccctca gaccctttta gtcagtgtgg aaaatctcta gcagaattct
     5341 agcttggcgt aatcatggtc atagctgttc ctgtgtgaaa ttgttatccg ctcacaattc
     5401 cacacaacat acgagccgga agcataaagt gtaaagcctg gggtgcctaa tgagtgagct
     5461 aactcacatt aattgcgttg cgctcactgc ccgctttcca gtcgggaaac ctgtcgtgcc
     5521 agctgcatta atgaatcggc caacgcgcgg ggagaggcgg tttgcgtatt gggcgctctt
     5581 ccgcttcctc gctcactgac tcgctgcgct cggtcgttcg gctgcggcga gcggtatcag
     5641 ctcactcaaa ggcggtaata cggttatcca cagaatcagg ggataacgca ggaaagaaca
     5701 tgtgagcaaa aggccagcaa aaggccagga accgtaaaaa ggccgcgttg ctggcgtttt
     5761 tccataggct ccgcccccct gacgagcatc acaaaaatcg acgctcaagt cagaggtggc
     5821 gaaacccgac aggactataa agataccagg cgtttccccc tggaagctcc ctcgtgcgct
     5881 ctcctgttcc gaccctgccg cttaccggat acctgtccgc ctttctccct tcgggaagcg
     5941 tggcgctttc tcaatgctca cgctgtaggt atctcagttc ggtgtaggtc gttcgctcca
     6001 agctgggctg tgtgcacgaa ccccccgttc agcccgaccg ctgcgcctta tccggtaact
     6061 atcgtcttga gtccaacccg gtaagacacg acttatcgcc actggcagca gccactggta
     6121 acaggattag cagagcgagg tatgtaggcg gtgctacaga gttcttgaag tggtggccta
     6181 actacggcta cactagaagg acagtatttg gtatctgcgc tctgctgaag ccacttacct
     6241 tcggaaaaag agttggtagc tcttgatccg gcaaacaaac caccgctggt agcggtggtt
     6301 tttttgtttg caagcagcag attacgcgca gaaaaaaagg atctcaagaa gatcctttga
     6361 tcttttctac ggggtctgac gctcagtgga acgaaaactc acgttaaggg attttggtca
     6421 tgagattatc aaaaaggatc ttcacctaga tccttttaaa ttaaaaatga agttttaaat
     6481 caatctaaag tatatatgag taaacttggt ctgacagtta ccaatgctta atcagtgagg
     6541 cacctatctc agcgatctgt ctatttcgtt catccatagt tgcctgactc cccgtcgtgt
     6601 agataactac gatacgggag ggcttaccat ctggccccag tgctgcaatg ataccgcgag
     6661 acccacgctc accggctcca gatttatcag caataaacca gccagccgga agggccgagc
     6721 gcagaagtgg tcctgcaact ttatccgcct ccatccagtc tattaattgt tgccgggaag
     6781 ctagagtaag tagttcgcca gttaatagtt tgcgcaacgt tgtgccattg ctacaggcat
     6841 cgtggtgtca cgctcgtcgt ttggtatggc ttcattcagc tccggttccc aacgatcaag
     6901 gcgagttaca tgatccccca tgttgtgcaa aaaagcggtt agctccttcg gtcctccgat
     6961 cgttgtcaga agtaagttgg ccgcagtgtt atcactcatg gttatggcag cactgcataa
     7021 ttctcttact gtcatgccat ccgtaagatg cttttctgtg actggtgagt actcaaccaa
     7081 gtcattctga gaatagtgta tgcggcgacc gagttgctct tgcccggcgt caatacggga
     7141 taataccgcg ccacatagca gaactttaaa agtgctcatc attggaaaac gttcttcggg
     7201 gcgaaaactc tcaaggatct taccgctgtt gagatccagt tcgatgtaac ccactcgtgc
     7261 acccaactga tcttcagcat cttttacttt caccagcgtt tctgggtgag caaaaacagg
     7321 aaggcaaaat gccgcaaaaa agggaataag ggcgacacgg aaatgttgaa tactcatact
     7381 cttccttttt caatattatt gaagcattta tcagggttat tgtctcatga gcggatacat
     7441 atttgaatgt atttagaaaa ataaacaaat aggggttccg cgcacatttc cccgaaaagt
     7501 gccacctggg actagctttt tgcaaaagcc taggcctcca aaaaagcctc ctcactactt
     7561 ctggaatagc tcagaggccg aggcggcctc ggcctctgca taaataaaaa aaattagtca
     7621 gccatggggc ggagaatggg cggaactggg cggagttagg ggcgggatgg gcggagttag
     7681 gggcgggact atggttgctg actaattgag atgtagcttg catgccgaca tggattattg
     7741 actagtccct aagaaaccat tattatcatg acattaacct ataaaaatag gcgtatcacg
     7801 aggccctttc gtc
//
