[The description below was written by a language model from this plasmid's Addgene catalogue record and the feature table of its GenBank file.]
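Description:
PL-SIN-Nanog-EGFP is a self-inactivating HIV-1-based lentiviral reporter vector for mammalian cells, built on the PL-SIN backbone, in which EGFP is expressed from a Nanog promoter region. The held sequence record is a 7.8 kb circular plasmid. It is maintained in E. coli through a high-copy ColE1/pUC-type origin with ampicillin selection. The feature table annotates the AmpR promoter and an ampicillin-gene primer site but not the bla coding sequence itself. Remnants of a pUC-style lac promoter/operator region and a short SV40 early promoter/origin segment lie in the plasmid backbone, outside the viral unit.

The transfer cassette runs from a truncated HIV-1 5' LTR, through the central polypurine tract/termination sequence (cPPT/CTS, which aids nuclear import of the preintegration complex and transduction of non-dividing cells), to the 720 bp mammalian codon-optimised EGFP coding sequence. It ends in a U3-deleted 3' LTR. After reverse transcription this deletion is copied to the 5' end of the provirus, which silences LTR-driven transcription so that reporter expression depends on the internal promoter. The Nanog promoter is not annotated in the feature table, although a long unannotated stretch between the cPPT and EGFP is the likely location. The record does not state the species of origin or the extent of the promoter fragment, and no packaging signal, RRE or WPRE is annotated.

The depositor notes that virus production requires Tat supplied in trans, along with Gag/Pol, Rev and VSV-G packaging constructs. The associated publication concerns lentiviral reporters used to mark and select pluripotent cells during isolation of human iPS cells. This is consistent with the vector serving as a fluorescent reporter of Nanog promoter activity and therefore of the pluripotent state.
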