Addgene plasmid #21321: PL-SIN-Nanog-EGFP
Purpose: Lentiviral vector, expresses EGFP under Nanog promoter
Depositing lab: James Ellis. Depositing organization: Hospital for Sick Children. Publication: Isolation of human iPS cells using EOS lentiviral vectors to select for pluripotency. Hotta A, Cheung AY, Farra N, Vijayaragavan K, Seguin CA, Draper JS, Pasceri P, Maksakova IA, Mager DL, Rossant J, Bhatia M, Ellis J. Nat Methods. 2009 May . 6(5):370-6. 10.1038/nmeth.1325 PubMed 19404254.
Backbone
  Vector backbone: PL-SIN lentiviral vector
  Backbone manufacturer: Buzina et al., PLoS Genetics, 2008
  Backbone size w/o insert (bp): 6531
  Vector type: Mammalian Expression, Lentiviral
Growth in bacteria
  Bacterial resistance: Ampicillin, 100 μg/mL
  Growth temperature: 37°C
  Growth strain: Stbl3
  Copy number: High Copy
Gene/Insert
  Gene/Insert name: Enhanced Green Fluorescence Protein (alt name: EGFP)
  Insert size (bp): 720
  Promoter: Nanog promoter region
  Cloning method: Unknown
  Sequencing primers: 5′ n/a; 3′ n/a
Terms and licenses: Academic/Nonprofit Terms; Industry Terms: Not Available to Industry
Depositor comments: EGFP driven by Nanog promoter. PL-SIN lentiviral vector (Buzina et al., PLoS Genetics, 2008) requires Tat cDNA for lentivirus production, as well as other packaging cDNAs (Gag/pol, Rev, and VSV-G).
How to cite: PL-SIN-Nanog-EGFP was a gift from James Ellis (Addgene plasmid # 21321 ; http://n2t.net/addgene:21321 ; RRID:Addgene_21321)
