>Addgene plasmid #21321 | PL-SIN-Nanog-EGFP | addgene partial sequence | sequence record 27005 | EGFP-N 5'-CGTCGCCGTCCAGCTCGACCAG-3'
GNNNNNCGGTGACGCTCCTCGCCCTTGCTCACCATGGTGTTAGTATAGAGGAAGAGGAGGAAAAAATTTA
AGAGGTGGACTGGAAAAAAGGTTAAGGCAGCTTTAAGACTTTTCTGGAAGATGTTAGAGAAATAGGACCT
CCAGAAGGAAAAGTATCAAGAAATTGGGATAAAGTGAGTTGCCTGCATAATAACATGAGGCAACCAGCTC
AGTCCAGCAGAACGTTAAAATCCTGGAGTCTCTAGATTTATAATGAAGGCTCTATCACCTTAGACCCACC
CCTCCTGGCGGGCACACCCCCTACTGACCCACCCTTGTGAATTCTCAGTTAATCCCGTCTACCAGTCTCA
CCAAGGCCATTGTAATGCAAAAGTAGCTGCAGAGTAACCCAGACTAGGTGGGGAACTAGAAAACCGAGCA
ACAGAACCTGAAGACAAACCCAGCAACAAATACTTCTAGGTTCACCACGTTTCCAACTTTTAAATCAGGA
ATATGGTTCAACAGGAATGGGATAAAACTTTAATATTTTTAAAAATTAAGAAAAAGGCCGGGCGCGGTGG
CCCACCCCTGTAATCCCAGTAAATTGGGAGGCCGTGGCAGGCGGATCACCTGAAGTCAGGAGTTTGAAAC
CAGCCTGGCCAACATGGCGAAACCCCCTCTCTACTAAAAATACAAAAATTAGCCACGCATGGTGGTGGGT
GTCTGTAGTCCCAGCTACTCTGGAAGCTGAGGCGGGAGAATCCCTTGAACCTGGGAGGCAGAGGTTGTGG
TGAGCCGATATCGCGCCACTGTACTCCAGCCTGGGCAACAGANCGGGACTACGTCNNCN
