>Addgene plasmid #21321 | PL-SIN-Nanog-EGFP | addgene partial sequence | sequence record 63452 | EGFP-N 5'-CGTCGCCGTCCAGCTCGACCAG-3'
CCCGGTGAACAGCTCCTCGCCCTTGCTCACCATGGTGTTAGTATAGAGGAAGAGGAGGAAAAAATTTAAG
AGGTGGACTGGAAAAAAGGTTAAGGCAGCTTTAAGACTTTTCTGGAAGATGTTAGAGAAATAGGACCTCC
AGAAGGAAAAGTATCAAGAAATTGGGATAAAGTGAGTTGCCTGCATAATAACATGAGGCAACCAGCTCAG
TCCAGCAGAACGTTAAAATCCTGGAGTCTCTAGATTTATAATGAAGGCTCTATCACCTTAGACCCACCCC
TCCTGGCGGGCACACCCCCTACTGACCCACCCTTGTGAATTCTCAGTTAATCCCGTCTACCAGTCTCACC
AAGGCCATTGTAATGCAAAAGTAGCTGCAGAGTAACCCAGACTAGGTGGGGAACTAGAAAACCGAGCAAC
AGAACCTGAAGACAAACCCAGCAACAAATACTTCTAGGTTCACCACGTTTCCAACTTTTAAATCAGGAAT
ATGGTTCAACAGGAATGGGATAAAACTTTAATATTTTTAAAAATTAAGAAAAAGGCCGGGCGCGGTGGCC
CACCCCTGTAATCCCAGTAAATTGGGAGGCCGTGGCAGGCGGATCACCTGAAGTCAGGAGTTTGAAACCA
GCCTGGCCAACATGGCGAAACCCCCTCTCTACTAAAAATACAAAAATTAGCCACGCATGGTGGTGGGTGT
CTGTAGTCCCAGCTACTCTGGAAGCTGAGGCGGGAGAATCCCTTGAACCTGGGAGGCAGAGGTTGTGGTG
AGCCGATATCGCGCCACTGTACTCCAGCCTGGGCAACAGAGCGGGACTACGTCTCAAAAAAAAAAGGGGG
GGGTGGGGGATGCATGCACCTTAAATTCCTGAGGTTATTGAAATTCTCATTAGGGTGATTTCTTGATTTG
AGATAACTTAGTGTCTCAAAATCTGGCTAGTTTAGGCAGAAATTTCAACTAGCTCCATTTTCCTCTTTCA
TTCACTCTGAGGTTATAGTGAAACACAACATGGC
